>Addgene plasmid #191230 | pCAG-LbCas12a-Plus-mCherry | addgene full sequence | sequence record 404705 | Addgene NGS Result
AATTCGCGTTGACATTGATTATTGACTAGTTATTAATAGTAATCAATTACGGGGTCATTAGTTCATAGCC
CATATATGGAGTTCCGCGTTACATAACTTACGGTAAATGGCCCGCCTGGCTGACCGCCCAACGACCCCCG
CCCATTGACGTCAATAATGACGTATGTTCCCATAGTAACGCCAATAGGGACTTTCCATTGACGTCAATGG
GTGGAGTATTTACGGTAAACTGCCCACTTGGCAGTACATCAAGTGTATCATATGCCAAGTACGCCCCCTA
TTGACGTCAATGACGGTAAATGGCCCGCCTGGCATTATGCCCAGTACATGACCTTATGGGACTTTCCTAC
TTGGCAGTACATCTACGTATTAGTCATCGCTATTACCATGGTCGAGGTGAGCCCCACGTTCTGCTTCACT
CTCCCCATCTCCCCCCCCTCCCCACCCCCAATTTTGTATTTATTTATTTTTTAATTATTTTGTGCAGCGA
TGGGGGCGGGGGGGGGGGGGGGGCGCGCCRGGCGGGGCGGGGCGGGGCGAGGGGCGGGGCGGGGCGAGGC
GGAGAGGTGCGGCGGCAGCCAATCAGAGCGGCGCGCTCCGAAAGTTTCCTTTTATGGCGAGGCGGCGGCG
GCGGCGGCCCTATAAAAAGCGAAGCGCGCGGCGGGCGGGAGTCGCTGCGCGCTGCCTTCGCCCCGTGCCC
CGCTCCGCCGCCGCCTCGCGCCGCCCGCCCCGGCTCTGACTGACCGCGTTACTCCCACAGGTGAGCGGGC
GGGACGGCCCTTCTCCTCCGGGCTGTAATTAGCGCTTGGTTTAATGACGGCTTGTTTCTTTTCTGTGGCT
GCGTGAAAGCCTTGAGGGGCTCCGGGAGGGCCCTTTGTGCGGGGGGAGCGGCTCGGGGGGTGCGTGCGTG
TGTGTGTGCGTGGGGAGCGCCGCGTGCGGCTCCGCGCTGCCCGGCGGCTGTGAGCGCTGCGGGCGCGGCG
CGGGGCTTTGTGCGCTCCGCAGTGTGCGCGAGGGGAGCGCGGCCGGGGGCGGTGCCCCGCGGTGCGGGGG
GGGCTGCGAGGGGAACAAAGGCTGCGTGCGGGGTGTGTGCGTGGGGGGGTGAGCAGGGGGTGTGGGCGCG
TCGGTCGGGCTGCAACCCCCCCTGCACCCCCCTCCCCGAGTTGCTGAGCACGGCCCGGCTTCGGGTGCGG
GGCTCCGTACGGGGCGTGGCGCGGGGCTCGCCGTGCCGGGCGGGGGGTGGCGGCAGGTGGGGGTGCCGGG
CGGGGCGGGGCCGCCTCGGGCCGGGGAGGGCTCGGGGGAGGGGCGCGGCGGCCCCCGGAGCGCCGGCGGC
TGTCGAGGCGCGGCGAGCCGCAGCCATTGCCTTTTATGGTAATCGTGCGAGAGGGCGCAGGGACTTCCTT
TGTCCCAAATCTGTGCGGAGCCGAAATCTGGGAGGCGCCGCCGCACCCCCTCTAGCGGGCGCGGGGCGAA
GCGGTGCGGCGCCGGCAGGAAGGAAATGGGCGGGGAGGGCCTTCGTGCGTCGCCGCGCCGCCGTCCCCTT
CTCCCTCTCCAGCCTCGGGGCTGTCCGCGGGGGGACGGCTGCCTTCGGGGGGGACGGGGCAGGGCGGGGT
TCGGCTTCTGGCGTGTGACCGGCGGCTCTAGCGCCTCTGCTAACCATGTTCATGCCTTCTTCTTTTTCCT
ACAGCTCCTGGGCAACGTGCTGGTTATTGTGCTGTCTCATCATTTTGGCAAAGAATTCATTTAGGTGACA
CTATAGATAATACGACTCACTATAGGGATGAGCAAGCTGGAGAAGTTTACAAACTGCTACTCCCTGTCTA
AGACCCTGAGGTTCAAGGCCATCCCTGTGGGCAAGACCCAGGAGAACATCGACAATAAGCGGCTGCTGGT
GGAGGACGAGAAGAGAGCCGAGGATTATAAGGGCGTGAAGAAGCTGCTGGATCGCTACTATCTGTCTTTT
ATCAACGACGTGCTGCACAGCATCAAGCTGAAGAATCTGAACAATTACATCAGCCTGTTCCGGAAGAAAA
CCAGAACCGAGAAGGAGAATAAGGAGCTGGAGAACCTGGAGATCAATCTGCGGAAGGAGATCGCCAAGGC
CTTCAAGGGCAACGAGGGCTACAAGTCCCTGTTTAAGAAGGATATCATCGAGACAATCCTGCCAGAGTTC
CTGGACGATAAGGACGAGATCGCCCTGGTGAACAGCTTCAATGGCTTTACCACAGCCTTCACCGGCTTCT
TTAGAAACAGAGAGAATATGTTTTCCGAGGAGGCCAAGAGCACATCCATCGCCTTCAGGTGTATCAACGA
GAATCTGACCCGCTACATCTCTAATATGGACATCTTCGAGAAGGTGGACGCCATCTTTGATAAGCACGAG
GTGCAGGAGATCAAGGAGAAGATCCTGAACAGCGACTATGATGTGGAGGATTTCTTTGAGGGCGAGTTCT
TTAACTTTGTGCTGACACAGGAGGGCATCGACGTGTATAACGCCATCATCGGCGGCTTCGTGACCGAGAG
CGGCGAGAAGATCAAGGGCCTGAACGAGTACATCAACCTGTATAATCAGAAAACCAAGCAGAAGCTGCCT
AAGTTTAAGCCACTGTATAAGCAGGTGCTGAGCGATCGGGAGTCTCTGAGCTTCTACGGCGAGGGCTATA
CATCCGATGAGGAGGTGCTGGAGGTGTTTAGAAACACCCTGAACAAGAACAGCGAGATCTTCAGCTCCAT
CAAGAAGCTGGAGAAGCTGTTCAAGAATTTTGACGAGTACTCTAGCGCCGGCATCTTTGTGAAGAACGGC
CCCGCCATCAGCACAATCTCCAAGGATATCTTCGGCGAGTGGAACGTGATCCGGGACAAGTGGAATGCCG
AGTATGACGATATCCACCTGAAGAAGAAGGCCGTGGTGACCGAGAAGTACGAGGACGATCGGAGAAAGTC
CTTCAAGAAGATCGGCTCCTTTTCTCTGGAGCAGCTGCAGGAGTACGCCGACGCCGATCTGTCTGTGGTG
GAGAAGCTGAAGGAGATCATCATCCAGAAGGTGGATGAGATCTACAAGGTGTATGGCTCCTCTGAGAAGC
TGTTCGACGCCGATTTTGTGCTGGAGAAGAGCCTGAAGAAGAACGACGCCGTGGTGGCCATCATGAAGGA
CCTGCTGGATTCTGTGAAGAGCTTCGAGAATTACATCAAGGCCTTCTTTGGCGAGGGCAAGGAGACAAAC
AGGGACGAGTCCTTCTATGGCGATTTTGTGCTGGCCTACGACATCCTGCTGAAGGTGGACCACATCTACG
ATGCCATCCGCAATTATGTGACCCAGAAGCCCTACTCTAAGGATAAGTTCAAGCTGTATTTTCAGAACCC
TCAGTTCATGGGCGGCTGGGACAAGGATAAGGAGACAGACTATCGGGCCACCATCCTGAGATACGGCTCC
AAGTACTATCTGGCCATCATGGATAAGAAGTACGCCAAGTGCCTGCAGAAGATCGACAAGGACGATGTGA
ACGGCAATTACGAGAAGATCAACTATAAGCTGCTGCCCGGCCCTAATAAGATGCTGCCAAAGGTGTTCTT
TTCTAAGAAGTGGATGGCCTACTATAACCCCAGCGAGGACATCCAGAAGATCTACAAGAATGGCACATTC
AAGAAGGGCGATATGTTTAACCTGAATGACTGTCACAAGCTGATCGACTTCTTTAAGGATAGCATCTCCC
GGTATCCAAAGTGGTCCAATGCCTACGATTTCAACTTTTCTGAGACAGAGAAGTATAAGGACATCGCCGG
CTTTTACAGAGAGGTGGAGGAGCAGGGCTATAAGGTGAGCTTCGAGTCTGCCAGCAAGAAGGAGGTGGAT
AAGCTGGTGGAGGAGGGCAAGCTGTATATGTTCCAGATCTATAACAAGGACTTTTCCGATAAGTCTCACG
GCACACCCAATCTGCACACCATGTACTTCAAGCTGCTGTTTGACGAGAACAATCACGGACAGATCAGGCT
GAGCGGAGGAGCAGAGCTGTTCATGAGGCGCGCCTCCCTGAAGAAGGAGGAGCTGGTGGTGCACCCAGCC
AACTCCCCTATCGCCAACAAGAATCCAGATAATCCCAAGAAAACCACAACCCTGTCCTACGACGTGTATA
AGGATAAGAGGTTTTCTGAGGACCAGTACGAGCTGCACATCCCAATCGCCATCAATAAGTGCCCCAAGAA
CATCTTCAAGATCAATACAGAGGTGCGCGTGCTGCTGAAGCACGACGATAACCCCTATGTGATCGGCATC
GATAGGGGCGAGCGCAATCTGCTGTATATCGTGGTGGTGGACGGCAAGGGCAACATCGTGGAGCAGTATT
CCCTGAACGAGATCATCAACAACTTCAACGGCATCAGGATCAAGACAGATTACCACTCTCTGCTGGACAA
GAAGGAGAAGGAGAAGTTCGAGGCCGCCCAGAACTGGACCTCCATCGAGAATATCAAGGAGCTGAAGGCC
GGCTATATCTCTCAGGTGGTGCACAAGATCTGCGAGCTGGTGGAGAAGTACGATGCCGTGATCGCCCTGG
AGGACCTGAACTCTGGCTTTAAGAATAGCCGCGTGAAGGTGGAGAAGCAGGTGTATCAGAAGTTCGAGAA
GATGCTGATCGATAAGCTGAACTACATGGTGGACAAGAAGTCTAATCCTTGTGCAACAGGCGGCGCCCTG
AAGGGCTATCAGATCACCAATAAGTTCGAGAGCTTTAAGTCCATGTCTACCCAGAACGGCTTCATCTTTT
ACATCCCTGCCTGGCTGACATCCAAGATCGATCCATCTACCGGCTTTGTGAACCTGCTGAAAACCAAGTA
TACCAGCATCGCCGATTCCAAGAAGTTCATCAGCTCCTTTGACAGGATCATGTACGTGCCCGAGGAGGAT
CTGTTCGAGTTTGCCCTGGACTATAAGAACTTCTCTCGCACAGACGCCGATTACATCAAGAAGTGGAAGC
TGTACTCCTACGGCAACCGGATCAGAATCTTCCGGAATCCTAAGAAGAACAACGTGTTCGACTGGGAGGA
GGTGTGCCTGACCAGCGCCTATAAGGAGCTGTTCAACAAGTACGGCATCAATTATCAGCAGGGCGATATC
AGAGCCCTGCTGTGCGAGCAGTCCGACAAGGCCTTCTACTCTAGCTTTATGGCCCTGATGAGCCTGATGC
TGCAGATGCGGAACAGCATCACAGGCCGCACCGACGTGGATTTTCTGATCAGCCCTGTGAAGAACTCCGA
CGGCATCTTCTACGATAGCCGGAACTATGAGGCCCAGGAGAATGCCATCCTGCCAAAGAACGCCGACGCC
AATGGCGCCTATAACATCGCCAGAAAGGTGCTGTGGGCCATCGGCCAGTTCAAGAAGGCCGAGGACGAGA
AGCTGGATAAGGTGAAGATCGCCATCTCTAACAAGGAGTGGCTGGAGTACGCCCAGACCAGCGTGAAGCA
CAAAAGGCCGGCGGCCACGAAAAAGGCCGGCCAGGCAAAAAAGAAAAAGGGATCCTACCCATACGATGTT
CCAGATTACGCTTATCCCTACGACGTGCCTGATTATGCATACCCATACGATGTCCCCGACTATGCCCTCG
AGAGCACCGGTGGCAGCGGAGCTACTAACTTCAGCCTGCTGAAGCAGGCTGGAGACGTGGAGGAGAACCC
TGGACCTGCCGGTATGGTGAGCAAGGGCGAGGAGGATAACATGGCCATCATCAAGGAGTTCATGCGCTTC
AAGGTGCACATGGAGGGCTCCGTGAACGGCCACGAGTTCGAGATCGAGGGCGAGGGCGAGGGCCGCCCCT
ACGAGGGCACCCAGACCGCCAAGCTGAAGGTGACCAAGGGTGGCCCCCTGCCCTTCGCCTGGGACATCCT
GTCCCCTCAGTTCATGTACGGCTCCAAGGCCTACGTGAAGCACCCCGCCGACATCCCCGACTACTTGAAG
CTGTCCTTCCCCGAGGGCTTCAAGTGGGAGCGCGTGATGAACTTCGAGGACGGCGGCGTGGTGACCGTGA
CCCAGGACTCCTCCCTGCAGGACGGCGAGTTCATCTACAAGGTGAAGCTGCGCGGCACCAACTTCCCCTC
CGACGGCCCCGTAATGCAGAAGAAGACCATGGGCTGGGAGGCCTCCTCCGAGCGGATGTACCCCGAGGAC
GGCGCCCTGAAGGGCGAGATCAAGCAGAGGCTGAAGCTGAAGGACGGCGGCCACTACGACGCTGAGGTCA
AGACCACCTACAAGGCCAAGAAGCCCGTGCAGCTGCCCGGCGCCTACAACGTCAACATCAAGTTGGACAT
CACCTCCCACAACGAGGACTACACCATCGTGGAACAGTACGAACGCGCCGAGGGCCGCCACTCCACCGGC
GGCATGGACGAGCTGTACAAGTAACTGCAGCGCGGGGATCTCATGCTGGAGTTCTTCGCCCACCCCAACT
TGTTTATTGCAGCTTATAATGGTTACAAATAAAGCAATAGCATCACAAATTTCACAAATAAAGCATTTTT
TTCACTGCATTCTAGTTGTGGTTTGTCCAAACTCATCAATGTATCTTATCATGTCTGTATACCGTCGACC
TCTAGCTAGAGCTTGGCGTAATCATGGTCATAGCTGTTTCCTGTGTGAAATTGTTATCCGCTCACAATTC
CACACAACATACGAGCCGGAAGCATAAAGTGTAAAGCCTAGGGTGCCTAATGAGTGAGCTAACTCACATT
AATTGCGTTGCGCTCACTGCCCGCTTTCCAGTCGGGAAACCTGTCGTGCCAGCTGCATTAATGAATCGGC
CAACGCGCGGGGAGAGGCGGTTTGCGTATTGGGCGCTCTTCCGCTTCCTCGCTCACTGACTCGCTGCGCT
CGGTCGTTCGGCTGCGGCGAGCGGTATCAGCTCACTCAAAGGCGGTAATACGGTTATCCACAGAATCAGG
GGATAACGCAGGAAAGAACATGTGAGCAAAAGGCCAGCAAAAGGCCAGGAACCGTAAAAAGGCCGCGTTG
CTGGCGTTTTTCCATAGGCTCCGCCCCCCTGACGAGCATCACAAAAATCGACGCTCAAGTCAGAGGTGGC
GAAACCCGACAGGACTATAAAGATACCAGGCGTTTCCCCCTGGAAGCTCCCTCGTGCGCTCTCCTGTTCC
GACCCTGCCGCTTACCGGATACCTGTCCGCCTTTCTCCCTTCGGGAAGCGTGGCGCTTTCTCATAGCTCA
CGCTGTAGGTATCTCAGTTCGGTGTAGGTCGTTCGCTCCAAGCTGGGCTGTGTGCACGAACCCCCCGTTC
AGCCCGACCGCTGCGCCTTATCCGGTAACTATCGTCTTGAGTCCAACCCGGTAAGACACGACTTATCGCC
ACTGGCAGCAGCCACTGGTAACAGGATTAGCAGAGCGAGGTATGTAGGCGGTGCTACAGAGTTCTTGAAG
TGGTGGCCTAACTACGGCTACACTAGAAGAACAGTATTTGGTATCTGCGCTCTGCTGAAGCCAGTTACCT
TCGGAAAAAGAGTTGGTAGCTCTTGATCCGGCAAACAAACCACCGCTGGTAGCGGTGGTTTTTTTGTTTG
CAAGCAGCAGATTACGCGCAGAAAAAAAGGATCTCAAGAAGATCCTTTGATCTTTTCTACGGGGTCTGAC
GCTCAGTGGAACGAAAACTCACGTTAAGGGATTTTGGTCATGAGATTATCAAAAAGGATCTTCACCTAGA
TCCTTTTAAATTAAAAATGAAGTTTTAAATCAATCTAAAGTATATATGAGTAAACTTGGTCTGACAGTTA
CCAATGCTTAATCAGTGAGGCACCTATCTCAGCGATCTGTCTATTTCGTTCATCCATAGTTGCCTGACTC
CCCGTCGTGTAGATAACTACGATACGGGAGGGCTTACCATCTGGCCCCAGTGCTGCAATGATACCGCGAG
ACCCACGCTCACCGGCTCCAGATTTATCAGCAATAAACCAGCCAGCCGGAAGGGCCGAGCGCAGAAGTGG
TCCTGCAACTTTATCCGCCTCCATCCAGTCTATTAATTGTTGCCGGGAAGCTAGAGTAAGTAGTTCGCCA
GTTAATAGTTTGCGCAACGTTGTTGCCATTGCTACAGGCATCGTGGTGTCACGCTCGTCGTTTGGTATGG
CTTCATTCAGCTCCGGTTCCCAACGATCAAGGCGAGTTACATGATCCCCCATGTTGTGCAAAAAAGCGGT
TAGCTCCTTCGGTCCTCCGATCGTTGTCAGAAGTAAGTTGGCCGCAGTGTTATCACTCATGGTTATGGCA
GCACTGCATAATTCTCTTACTGTCATGCCATCCGTAAGATGCTTTTCTGTGACTGGTGAGTACTCAACCA
AGTCATTCTGAGAATAGTGTATGCGGCGACCGAGTTGCTCTTGCCCGGCGTCAATACGGGATAATACCGC
GCCACATAGCAGAACTTTAAAAGTGCTCATCATTGGAAAACGTTCTTCGGGGCGAAAACTCTCAAGGATC
TTACCGCTGTTGAGATCCAGTTCGATGTAACCCACTCGTGCACCCAACTGATCTTCAGCATCTTTTACTT
TCACCAGCGTTTCTGGGTGAGCAAAAACAGGAAGGCAAAATGCCGCAAAAAAGGGAATAAGGGCGACACG
GAAATGTTGAATACTCATACTCTTCCTTTTTCAATATTATTGAAGCATTTATCAGGGTTATTGTCTCATG
AGCGGATACATATTTGAATGTATTTAGAAAAATAAACAAATAGGGGTTCCGCGCACATTTCCCCGAAAAG
TGCCACCTGACGTCGACGGATCGGGAGATCGATCTCCCGATCCCCTAGGGTCGACTCTCAGTACAATCTG
CTCTGATGCCGCATAGTTAAGCCAGTATCTGCTCCCTGCTTGTGTGTTGGAGGTCGCTGAGTAGTGCGCG
AGCAAAATTTAAGCTACAACAAGGCAAGGCTTGACCGAC
Features (pLannotate 1.2.2; 18 found; start..end, strand, type, name):
     11..390     +  enhancer       CMV enhancer: human cytomegalovirus immediate early enhancer
    392..667     +  promoter       chicken β-actin promoter: No description available
    668..1684    +  intron         chimeric intron: chimera between introns from chicken β-actin and rabbit β-globin
   1739..1757    +  promoter       SP6 promoter: promoter for bacteriophage SP6 RNA polymerase
   1758..1776    +  promoter       T7 promoter: promoter for bacteriophage T7 RNA polymerase
   1778..5461    +  CDS            LbCpf1: CRISPR-associated protein from Lachnospiraceae bacterium ND2006 (Zetsche et al., 2015)
   5462..5509    +  CDS            nucleoplasmin NLS: bipartite nuclear localization signal from nucleoplasmin
   5516..5596    +  CDS            3xHA: three tandem HA epitope tags
   5684..6391    +  CDS            mCherry: mCherry is a basic (constitutively fluorescent) red fluorescent protein published in 2004, derived from Discosoma sp.. It is reported to be a very rapidly-maturing monomer with low acid sensitivity.
   6437..6558    +  polyA_signal   SV40 poly(A) signal: SV40 polyadenylation signal
   6631..6647    -  protein_bind   lac operator: The lac repressor binds to the lac operator to inhibit transcription in E. coli. This inhibition can be relieved by adding lactose or isopropyl-β-D-thiogalactopyranoside (IPTG). lac repressor encoded by lacI
   6655..6685    -  promoter       lac promoter: promoter for the E. coli lac operon
   6700..6721    -  protein_bind   CAP binding site: CAP binding activates transcription in the presence of cAMP. E. coli catabolite activator protein
   6734..6826    -  CDS            lacI (fragment): lac repressor; lacI; The lac repressor binds to the lac operator to inhibit transcription in E. coli. This inhibition can be relieved by adding lactose or isopropyl-β-D-thiogalactopyranoside (IPTG).
   7009..7597    -  rep_origin     ori: high-copy-number ColE1/pMB1/pBR322/pUC origin of replication
   7768..8628    -  CDS            AmpR: β-lactamase; bla; confers resistance to ampicillin, carbenicillin, and related antibiotics
   8629..8733    -  promoter       AmpR promoter: bla
   8804..8848    -  misc_feature   bom (fragment): basis of mobility region from pBR322
