[The description below was written by a language model from this plasmid's Addgene catalogue record and pLannotate feature annotations shown in this document.]
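Description:
pCAG-LbCas12a-Plus-mCherry is a mammalian expression plasmid of about 8.9 kb for CRISPR genome editing, built on a backbone recorded as PbluSKP. It is propagated in E. coli through a high-copy ColE1/pUC-type origin and selected with ampicillin via the β-lactamase gene and its own promoter. Remnants of the cloning-vector backbone (lac promoter and operator, CAP binding site, a lacI fragment and a fragment of the pBR322 bom region) are also annotated but play no part in the payload.

The expression cassette is driven by the composite CAG promoter, annotated here as the CMV immediate-early enhancer, the chicken β-actin promoter and a chimeric β-actin/β-globin intron, which together give strong constitutive transcription in many mammalian cell types. SP6 and T7 phage promoters sit just upstream of the coding region and could in principle support in vitro transcription. The open reading frame encodes the Cas12a (Cpf1) nuclease from Lachnospiraceae bacterium ND2006, carrying the D156R, R883K and R887A substitutions that define the "LbCas12a-Plus" variant, described as having enhanced editing activity and specificity. The nuclease is fused at its C-terminus to a bipartite nucleoplasmin nuclear localization signal and a 3xHA epitope tag for detection. According to the insert name, a P2A self-cleaving peptide follows (it is not separately annotated, but a gap in the feature table lies at the expected position), linking the nuclease to mCherry so that the red fluorescent protein is produced as a separate polypeptide from the same transcript. An SV40 polyadenylation signal terminates the cassette.

The plasmid supplies only the nuclease; no crRNA expression cassette is annotated, so a guide would have to be provided separately. mCherry fluorescence allows transfected cells to be identified or sorted.
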