Addgene plasmid #191230: pCAG-LbCas12a-Plus-mCherry
Purpose: To express the LbCas12a nuclease variant "LbCas12a-Plus" that enhanced the editing activity and specificity
Depositing lab: Zhili Rong. Publication: Engineered Cas12a-Plus nuclease enables gene editing with enhanced activity and specificity. Huang H, Huang G, Tan Z, Hu Y, Shan L, Zhou J, Zhang X, Ma S, Lv W, Huang T, Liu Y, Wang D, Zhao X, Lin Y, Rong Z. BMC Biol. 2022 Apr 25;20(1):91. doi: 10.1186/s12915-022-01296-1. PubMed 35468792.
Backbone
  Vector backbone: PbluSKP
  Vector type: CRISPR
Growth in bacteria
  Bacterial resistance: Ampicillin, 100 μg/mL
  Growth temperature: 37°C
  Growth strain: DH5alpha
  Copy number: Unknown
Gene/Insert
  Gene/Insert name: LbCas12a-Plus-P2A-mCherry
  Species: Other
  Mutation: D156R, R883K, R887A
  Cloning method: Gibson Cloning
Terms and licenses: Academic/Nonprofit Terms; Industry Terms: Not Available to Industry
How to cite: pCAG-LbCas12a-Plus-mCherry was a gift from Zhili Rong (Addgene plasmid # 191230 ; http://n2t.net/addgene:191230 ; RRID:Addgene_191230)
